>Addgene plasmid #126282 | pGWB14-LYX064 | addgene full sequence | sequence record 246917 | Addgene NGS Result
TCGGTCTTGCCTTGCTCGTCGGTGATGTACTTCACCAGCTCCGCGAAGTCGCTCTTCTTGATGGAGCGCA
TGGGGACGTGCTTGGCAATCACGCGCACCCCCCGGCCGTTTTAGCGGCTAAAAAAGTCATGGCTCTGCCC
TCGGGCGGACCACGCCCATCATGACCTTGCCAAGCTCGTCCTGCTTCTCTTCGATCTTCGCCAGCAGGGC
GAGGATCGTGGCATCACCGAACCGCGCCGTGCGCGGGTCGTCGGTGAGCCAGAGTTTCAGCAGGCCGCCC
AGGCGGCCCAGGTCGCCATTGATGCGGGCCAGCTCGCGGACGTGCTCATAGTCCACGACGCCCGTGATTT
TGTAGCCCTGGCCGACGGCCAGCAGGTAGGCCGACAGGCTCATGCCGGCCGCCGCCGCCTTTTCCTCAAT
CGCTCTTCGTTCGTCTGGAAGGCAGTACACCTTGATAGGTGGGCTGCCCTTCCTGGTTGGCTTGGTTTCA
TCAGCCATCCGCTTGCCCTCATCTGTTACGCCGGCGGTAGCCGGCCAGCCTCGCAGAGCAGGATTCCCGT
TGAGCACCGCCAGGTGCGAATAAGGGACAGTGAAGAAGGAACACCCGCTCGCGGGTGGGCCTACTTCACC
TATCCTGCCCGGCTGACGCCGTTGGATACACCAAGGAAAGTCTACACGAACCCTTTGGCAAAATCCTGTA
TATCGTGCGAAAAAGGATGGATATACCGAAAAAATCGCTATAATGACCCCGAAGCAGGGTTATGCAGCGG
AAAAGCGCCACGCTTCCCGAAGGGAGAAAGGCGGACAGGTATCCGGTAAGCGGCAGGGTCGGAACAGGAG
AGCGCACGAGGGAGCTTCCAGGGGGAAACGCCTGGTATCTTTATAGTCCTGTCGGGTTTCGCCACCTCTG
ACTTGAGCGTCGATTTTTGTGATGCTCGTCAGGGGGGCGGAGCCTATGGAAAAACGCCAGCAACGCGGCC
TTTTTACGGTTCCTGGCCTTTTGCTGGCCTTTTGCTCACATGTTCTTTCCTGCGTTATCCCCTGATTCTG
TGGATAACCGTATTACCGCCTTTGAGTGAGCTGATACCGCTCGCCGCAGCCGAACGACCGAGCGCAGCGA
GTCAGTGAGCGAGGAAGCGGAAGAGCGCCAGAAGGCCGCCAGAGAGGCCGAGCGCGGCCGTGAGGCTTGG
ACGCTAGGGCAGGGCATGAAAAAGCCCGTAGCGGGCTGCTACGGGCGTCTGACGCGGTGGAAAGGGGGAG
GGGATGTTGTCTACATGGCTCTGCTGTAGTGAGTGGGTTGCGCTCCGGCAGCGGTCCTGATCAATCGTCA
CCCTTTCTCGGTCCTTCAACGTTCCTGACAACGAGCCTCCTTTTCGCCAATCCATCGACAATCACCGCGA
GTCCCTGCTCGAACGCTGCGTCCGGACCGGCTTCGTCGAAGGCGTCTATCGCGGCCCGCAACAGCGGCGA
GAGCGGAGCCTGTTCAACGGTGCCGCCGCGCTCGCCGGCATCGCTGTCGCCGGCCTGCTCCTCAAGCACG
GCCCCAACAGTGAAGTAGCTGATTGTCATCAGCGCATTGACGGCGTCCCCGGCCGAAAAACCCGCCTCGC
AGAGGAAGCGAAGCTGCGCGTCGGCCGTTTCCATCTGCGGTGCGCCCGGTCGCGTGCCGGCATGGATGCG
CGCGCCATCGCGGTAGGCGAGCAGCGCCTGCCTGAAGCTGCGGGCATTCCCGATCAGAAATGAGCGCCAG
TCGTCGTCGGCTCTCGGCACCGAATGCGTATGATTCTCCGCCAGCATGGCTTCGGCCAGTGCGTCGAGCA
GCGCCCGCTTGTTCCTGAAGTGCCAGTAAAGCGCCGGCTGCTGAACCCCCAACCGTTCCGCCAGTTTGCG
TGTCGTCAGACCGTCTACGCCGACCTCGTTCAACAGGTCCAGGGCGGCACGGATCACTGTATTCGGCTGC
AACTTTGTCATGCTTGACACTTTATCACTGATAAACATAATATGTCCACCAACTTATCAGTGATAAAGAA
TCCGCGCGTTCAATCGGACCAGCGGAGGCTGGTCCGGAGGCCAGACGTGAAACCCAACATACCCCTGATC
GTAATTCTGAGCACTGTCGCGCTCGACGCTGTCGGCATCGGCCTGATTATGCCGGTGCTGCCGGGCCTCC
TGCGCGATCTGGTTCACTCGAACGACGTCACCGCCCACTATGGCATTCTGCTGGCGCTGTATGCGTTGGT
GCAATTTGCCTGCGCACCTGTGCTGGGCGCGCTGTCGGATCGTTTCGGGCGGCGGCCAATCTTGCTCGTC
TCGCTGGCCGGCGCCAGATCTGGGGAACCCTGTGGTTGGCATGCACATACAAATGGACGAACGGATAAAC
CTTTTCACGCCCTTTTAAATATCCGATTATTCTAATAAACGCTCTTTTCTCTTAGGTTTACCCGCCAATA
TATCCTGTCAAACACTGATAGTTTAAACGTTGCGATTAAGAATTCGAGCTCGGTACCCCCCTACTCCAAA
AATGTCAAAGATACAGTCTCAGAAGACCAAAGGGCTATTGAGACTTTTCAACAAAGGGTAATTTCGGGAA
ACCTCCTCGGATTCCATTGCCCAGCTATCTGTCACTTCATCGAAAGGACAGTAGAAAAGGAAGGTGGCTC
CTACAAATGCCATCATTGCGATAAAGGAAAGGCTATCATTCAAGATGCCTCTGCCGACAGTGGTCCCAAA
GATGGACCCCCACCCACGAGGAGCATCGTGGAAAAAGAAGACGTTCCAACCACGTCTTCAAAGCAAGTGG
ATTGATGTGACATCTCCACTGACGTAAGGGATGACGCACAATCCCACTATCCTTCGCAAGACCCTTCCTC
TATATAAGGAAGTTCATTTCATTTGGAGAGGACAGCCCAAGCTTCGACTCTAGAGGATCCCCTTAAATCG
ATATGGAACGAGCTATACAAGGAAACGACGCTAGGGAACAAGCTAACAGTGAACGTTGGGATGGAGGATC
AGGAGGTACCACTTCTCCCTTCAAACTTCCTGACGAAAGTCCGAGTTGGACTGAGTGGCGGCTACATAAC
GATGAGACGAATTCGAATCAAGATAATCCCCTTGGTTTCAAGGAAAGCTGGGGTTTCGGGAAAGTTGTAT
TTAAGAGATATCTCAGATACGACAGGACGGAAGCTTCACTGCACAGAGTCCTTGGATCTTGGACGGGAGA
TTCGGTTAACTATGCAGCATCTCGATTTTTCGGTTTCGACCAGATCGGATGTACCTATAGTATTCGGTTT
CGAGGAGTTAGTATCACCGTTTCTGGAGGGTCTCGAACTCTTCAGCATCTCTGTGAGATGGCAATTCGGT
CTAAGCAAGAACTGCTACAGCTTGCCCCAATCGAAGTGGAAAGTAATGTATCAAGAGGATGCCCTGAAGG
TACTCAAACCTTCGAAAAAGAAAGCGAGTAAGTCGAGGGCGAGCTCGAATTCGGTACGCTGAAATCACCA
GTCTCTCTCTACAAATCTATCTCTCTCTATTTTCTCCATAAATAATGTGTGAGTAGTTTCCCGATAAGGG
AAATTAGGGTTCTTATAGGGTTTCGCTCATGTGTTGAGCATATAAGAAACCCTTAGTATGTATTTGTATT
TGTAAAATACTTCTATCAATAAAATTTCTAATTCCTAAAACCAAAATCCAGTACTAAAATCCAGATCTCC
CTGCAGGTCCCCAGATTAGCCTTTTCAATTTCAGAAAGAATGCTAACCCACAGATGGTTAGAGAGGCTTA
CGCAGCAGGTCTCATCAAGACGATCTACCCGAGCAATAATCTCCAGGAAATCAAATACCTTCCCAAGAAG
GTTAAAGATGCAGTCAAAAGATTCAGGACTAACTGCATCAAGAACACAGAGAAAGATATATTTCTCAAGA
TCAGAAGTACTATTCCAGTATGGACGATTCAAGGCTTGCTTCACAAACCAAGGCAAGTAATAGAGATTGG
AGTCTCTAAAAAGGTAGTTCCCACTGAATCAAAGGCCATGGAGTCAAAGATTCAAATAGAGGACCTAACA
GAACTCGCCGTAAAGACTGGCGAACAGTTCATACAGAGTCTCTTACGACTCAATGACAAGAAGAAAATCT
TCGTCAACATGGTGGAGCACGACACACTTGTCTACTCCAAAAATATCAAAGATACAGTCTCAGAAGACCA
AAGGGCAATTGAGACTTTTCAACAAAGGGTAATATCCGGAAACCTCCTCGGATTCCATTGCCCAGCTATC
TGTCACTTTATTGTGAAGATAGTGGAAAAGGAAGGTGGCTCCTACAAATGCCATCATTGCGATAAAGGAA
AGGCCATCGTTGAAGATGCCTCTGCCGACAGTGGTCCCAAAGATGGACCCCCACCCACGAGGAGCATCGT
GGAAAAAGAAGACGTTCCAACCACGTCTTCAAAGCAAGTGGATTGATGTGATATCTCCACTGACGTAAGG
GATGACGCACAATCCCACTATCCTTCGCAAGACCCTTCCTCTATATAAGGAAGTTCATTTCATTTGGAGA
GAACACGGGGGACTCTAGAGTTATCAACAAGTTTGTACAAAAAAGCAGGCTCCACCACTAGTATGCCAGT
TCCTCTTGCCCCATATCCTACACCAACAACGCCATTTACACCGCCTGCTAACGGTACACAGAGCCAGCTC
GTGTGCTCTGGATGTAGAAATCTTTTACTCTATCCAATTGGAGCAACATCTGTCTGCTGTGCAGTTTGCA
ATACAGTCACAGCAGTACCACCTCCTGGCACTGAGATGGCTCAGTTGGTTTGCGGAGGCTGCCACACATT
ACTGATGTACATTCGTGGAGCAACAAGTGTGCAGTGTTCTTGTTGTCACACAGTCAATTTAGCTATGGAA
GCAAATCAGGTAGCACATGTGAATTGTGGCAACTGCCGCATGCTGTTGATGTACCAATATGGGGCACGAT
CAGTGAAATGTGCAGTGTGCAGTTTTGTGACAGCGGTAGGGGTTTCAACGAGCACAACTGAGCAAAAGCT
TAACAGCCCCGGGGACCCAGCTTTCTTGTACAAAGTGGTTGATAACAGCGGGTTAATTAACATCTTTTAC
CCATACGATGTTCCTGACTATGCGGGCTATCCCTATGACGTCCCGGACTATGCAGGATCCTATCCATATG
ACGTTCCAGATTACGCTGCTCAGTGCAGCGCTTAGAGCTCGAATTTCCCCGATCGTTCAAACATTTGGCA
ATAAAGTTTCTTAAGATTGAATCCTGTTGCCGGTCTTGCGATGATTATCATATAATTTCTGTTGAATTAC
GTTAAGCATGTAATAATTAACATGTAATGCATGACGTTATTTATGAGATGGGTTTTTATGATTAGAGTCC
CGCAATTATACATTTAATACGCGATAGAAAACAAAATATAGCGCGCAAACTAGGATAAATTATCGCGCGC
GGTGTCATCTATGTTACTAGATCGGGAATTAGCTTCATCAACGCAAGACATGCGCACGACCGTCTGACAG
GAGAGGAATTTCCGACGAGCACAGAAAGGACTTGCTCTTGGACGTAGGCCTATTTCTCAGGCACATGTAT
CAAGTGTTCGGACGTGGGTTTTCGATGGTGTATCAGCCGCCGCCAACTGGGAGATGAGGAGGCTTTCTTG
GGGGGCAGTCAGCAGTTCATTTCACAAGACAGAGGAACTTGTAAGGAGATGCACTGATTTATCTTGGCGC
AAACCAGCAGGACGAATTAGTGGGAATAGCCCGCGAATATCTAAGTTATGCCTGTCGGCATGAGCAGAAA
CTTCCAATTCGAAACAGTTTGGAGAGGTTGTTTTTGGGCATACCTTTTGTTAGTCAGCCTCTCGATTGCT
CATCGTCATTACACAGTACCGAAGTTTGATCGATCTAGTAACATAGATGACACCGCGCGCGATAATTTAT
CCTAGTTTGCGCGCTATATTTTGTTTTCTATCGCGTATTAAATGTATAATTGCGGGACTCTAATCATAAA
AACCCATCTCATAAATAACGTCATGCATTACATGTTAATTATTACATGCTTAACGTAATTCAACAGAAAT
TATATGATAATCATCGCAAGACCGGCAACAGGATTCAATCTTAAGAAACTTTATTGCCAAATGTTTGAAC
GATCTGCTTCGACGCACTCCTTCTTTACTCCACCATCTCGTCCTTATTGAAAACGTGGGTAGCACCAAAA
CGAATCAAGTCGCTGGAACTGAAGTTACCAATCACGCTGGATGATTTGCCAGTTGGATTAATCTTGCCTT
TCCCCGCATGAATAATATTGATGAATGCATGCGTGAGGGGTATTTCGATTTTGGCAATAGCTGCAATTGC
CGCGACATCCTCCAACGAGCATAATTCTTCAGAAAAATAGCGATGTTCCATGTTGTCAGGGCATGCATGA
TGCACGTTATGAGGTGACGGTGCTAGGCAGTATTCCCTCAAAGTTTCATAGTCAGTATCATATTCATCAT
TGCATTCCTGCAAGAGAGAATTGAGACGCAATCCACACGCTGCGGCAACCTTCCGGCGTTCGTGGTCTAT
TTGCTCTTGGACGTTGCAAACGTAAGTGTTGGATCCCGGTCGGCATCTACTCTATTCCTTTGCCCTCGGA
CGAGTGCTGGGGCGTCGGTTTCCACTATCGGCGAGTACTTCTACACAGCCATCGGTCCAGACGGCCGCGC
TTCTGCGGGCGATTTGTGTACGCCCGACAGTCCCGGCTCCGGATCGGACGATTGCGTCGCATCGACCCTG
CGCCCAAGCTGCATCATCGAAATTGCCGTCAACCAAGCTCTGATAGAGTTGGTCAAGACCAATGCGGAGC
ATATACGCCCGGAGCCGCGGCGATCCTGCAAGCTCCGGATGCCTCCGCTCGAAGTAGCGCGTCTGCTGCT
CCATACAAGCCAACCACGGCCTCCAGAAGAAGATGTTGGCGACCTCGTATTGGGAATCCCCGAACATCGC
CTCGCTCCAGTCAATGACCGCTGTTATGCGGCCATTGTCCGTCAGGACATTGTTGGAGCCGAAATCCGCG
TGCACGAGGTGCCGGACTTCGGGGCAGTCCTCGGCCCAAAGCATCAGCTCATCGAGAGCCTGCGCGACGG
ACGCACTGACGGTGTCGTCCATCACAGTTTGCCAGTGATACACATGGGGATCAGCAATCGCGCATATGAA
ATCACGCCATGTAGTGTATTGACCGATTCCTTGCGGTCCGAATGGGCCGAACCCGCTCGTCTGGCTAAGA
TCGGCCGCAGCGATCGCATCCATGGCCTCCGCGACCGGCTGCAGAACAGCGGGCAGTTCGGTTTCAGGCA
GGTCTTGCAACGTGACACCCTGTGCACGGCGGGAGATGCAATAGGTCAGGCTCTCGCTGAATTCCCCAAT
GTCAAGCACTTCCGGAATCGGGAGCGCGGCCGATGCAAAGTGCCGATAAACATAACGATCTTTGTAGAAA
CCATCGGCGCAGCTATTTACCCGCAGGACATATCCACGCCCTCCTACATCGAAGCTGAAAGCACGAGATT
CTTCGCCCTCCGAGAGCTGCATCAGGTCGGAGACGCTGTCGAACTTTTCGATCAGAAACTTCTCGACAGA
CGTCGCGGTGAGTTCAGGCTTTTTCATATCGGGGTCGTCCTCTCCAAATGAAATGAACTTCCTTATATAG
AGGAAGGGTCTTGCGAAGGATAGTGGGATTGTGCGTCATCCCTTACGTCAGTGGAGATATCACATCAATC
CACTTGCTTTGAAGACGTGGTTGGAACGTCTTCTTTTTCCACGATGCTCCTCGTGGGTGGGGGTCCATCT
TTGGGACCACTGTCGGCAGAGGCATCTTGAACGATAGCCTTTCCTTTATCGCAATGATGGCATTTGTAGG
TGCCACCTTCCTTTTCTACTGTCCTTTTGATGAAGTGACAGATAGCTGGGCAATGGAATCCGAGGAGGTT
TCCCGATATTACCCTTTGTTGAAAAGTCTCAATAGCCCTTTGGTCTTCTGAGACTGTATCTTTGATATTC
TTGGAGTAGACGAGAGTGTCGTGCTCCACCATGTTGACGGATCTCTAGGACGCGTCCTAGAAGCTAATTC
ACTGGCCGTCGTTTTACAACGTCGTGACTGGGAAAACCCTGGCGTTACCCAACTTAATCGCCTTGCAGCA
CATCCCCCTTTCGCCAGCTGGCGTAATAGCGAAGAGGCCCGCACCGATCGCCCTTCCCAACAGTTGCGCA
GCCTGAATG
[44 nt withheld, positions 8270-8313]
C
[141 nt withheld, positions 8315-8455]
CCTTTGACGTTGGAGTCCACGTTCTTT
[37 nt withheld, positions 8483-8519]
ACCCTATCTCGGGCTATTCTTTTGATTTATAAGGGATTTTGCCGATTTCGGAACCACCATCAAACAGGAT
TTTCGCCTGCTGGGGCAAACCAGCGTGGACCGCTTGCTGCAACTCTCTCAGGGCCAGGCGGTGAAGGGCA
ATCAGCTGTTGCCCGTCTCACTGGTGAAAAGAAAAACCACCCCAGTACATTAAAAACGTCCGCAATGTGT
TATTAAGTTGTCTAAGCGTCAATTTGTTTACACCACAATATATCCTGCCACCAGCCAGCCAACAGCTCCC
CGACCGGCAGCTCGGCACAAAATCACCACTCGATACAGGCAGCCCATCAGTCCGGGACGGCGTCAGCGGG
AGAGCCGTTGTAAGGCGGCAGACTTTGCTCATGTTACCGATGCTATTCGGAAGAACGGCAACTAAGCTGC
CGGGTTTGAAACACGGATGATCTCGCGGAGGGTAGCATGTTGATTGTAACGATGACAGAGCGTTGCTGCC
TGTGATCAAATATCATCTCCCTCGCAGAGATCCGAATTATCAGCCTTCTTATTCATTTCTCGCTTAACCG
TGACAGGCTGTCGATCTTGAGAACTATGCCGACATAATAGGAAATCGCTGGATAAAGCCGCTGAGGAAGC
TGAGTGGCGCTATTTCTTTAGAAGTGAACGTTGACGATATCAACTCCCCTATCCATTGCTCACCGAATGG
TACAGGTCGGGGACCCGAAGTTCCGACTGTCGGCCTGATGCATCCCCGGCTGATCGACCCCAGATCTGGG
GCTGAGAAAGCCCAGTAAGGAAACAACTGTAGGTTCGAGTCGCGAGATCCCCCGGAACCAAAGGAAGTAG
GTTAAACCCGCTCCGATCAGGCCGAGCCACGCCAGGCCGAGAACATTGGTTCCTGTAGGCATCGGGATTG
GCGGATCAAACACTAAAGCTACTGGAACGAGCAGAAGTCCTCCGGCCGCCAGTTGCCAGGCGGTAAAGGT
GAGCAGAGGCACGGGAGGTTGCCACTTGCGGGTCAGCACGGTTCCGAACGCCATGGAAACCGCCCCCGCC
AGGCCCGCTGCGACGCCGACAGGATCTAGCGCTGCGTTTGGTGTCAACACCAACAGCGCCACGCCCGCAG
TTCCGCAAATAGCCCCCAGGACCGCCATCAATCGTATCGGGCTACCTAGCAGAGCGGCAGAGATGAACAC
GACCATCAGCGGCTGCACAGCGCCTACCGTCGCCGCGACCCCGCCCGGCAGGCGGTAGACCGAAATAAAC
AACAAGCTCCAGAATAGCGAAATATTAAGTGCGCCGAGGATGAAGATGCGCATCCACCAGATTCCCGTTG
GAATCTGTCGGACGATCATCACGAGCAATAAACCCGCCGGCAACGCCCGCAGCAGCATACCGGCGACCCC
TCGGCCTCGCTGTTCGGGCTCCACGAAAACGCCGGACAGATGCGCCTTGTGAGCGTCCTTGGGGCCGTCC
TCCTGTTTGAAGACCGACAGCCCAATGATCTCGCCGTCGATGTAGGCGCCGAATGCCACGGCATCTCGCA
ACCGTTCAGCGAACGCCTCCATGGGCTTTTTCTCCTCGTGCTCGTAAACGGACCCGAACATCTCTGGAGC
TTTCTTCAGGGCCGACAATCGGATCTCGCGGAAATCCTGCACGTCGGCCGCTCCAAGCCGTCGAATCTGA
GCCTTAATCACAATTGTCAATTTTAATCCTCTGTTTATCGGCAGTTCGTAGAGCGCGCCGTGCGTCCCGA
GCGATACTGAGCGAAGCAAGTGCGTCGAGCAGTGCCCGCTTGTTCCTGAAATGCCAGTAAAGCGCTGGCT
GCTGAACCCCCAGCCGGAACTGACCCCACAAGGCCCTAGCGTTTGCAATGCACCAGGTCATCATTGACCC
AGGCGTGTTCCACCAGGCCGCTGCCTCGCAACTCTTCGCAGGCTTCGCCGACCTGCTCGCGCCACTTCTT
CACGCGGGTGGAATCCGATCCGCACATGAGGCGGAAGGTTTCCAGCTTGAGCGGGTACGGCTCCCGGTGC
GAGCTGAAATAGTCGAACATCCGTCGGGCCGTCGGCGACAGCTTGCGGTACTTCTCCCATATGAATTTCG
TGTAGTGGTCGCCAGCAAACAGCACGACGATTTCCTCGTCGATCAGGACCTGGCAACGGGACGTTTTCTT
GCCACGGTCCAGGACGCGGAAGCGGTGCAGCAGCGACACCGATTCCAGGTGCCCAACGCGGTCGGACGTG
AAGCCCATCGCCGTCGCCTGTAGGCGCGACAGGCATTCCTCGGCCTTCGTGTAATACCGGCCATTGATCG
ACCAGCCCAGGTCCTGGCAAAGCTCGTAGAACGTGAAGGTGATCGGCTCGCCGATAGGGGTGCGCTTCGC
GTACTCCAACACCTGCTGCCACACCAGTTCGTCATCGTCGGCCCGCAGCTCGACGCCGGTGTAGGTGATC
TTCACGTCCTTGTTGACGTGGAAAATGACCTTGTTTTGCAGCGCCTCGCGCGGGATTTTCTTGTTGCGCG
TGGTGAACAGGGCAGAGCGGGCCGTGTCGTTTGGCATCGCTCGCATCGTGTCCGGCCACGGCGCAATATC
GAACAAGGAAAGCTGCATTTCCTTGATCTGCTGCTTCGTGTGTTTCAGCAACGCGGCCTGCTTGGCCTCG
CTGACCTGTTTTGCCAGGTCCTCGCCGGCGGTTTTTCGCTTCTTGGTCGTCATAGTTCCTCGCGTGTCGA
TGGTCATCGACTTCGCCAAACCTGCCGCCTCCTGTTCGAGACGACGCGAACGCTCCACGGCGGCCGATGG
CGCGGGCAGGGCAGGGGGAGCCAGTTGCACGCTGTCGCGCTCGATCTTGGCCGTAGCTTGCTGGACCATC
GAGCCGACGGACTGGAAGGTTTCGCGGGGCGCACGCATGACGGTGCGGCTTGCGATGGTTTCGGCATCCT
CGGCGGAAAACCCCGCGTCGATCAGTTCTTGCCTGTATGCCTTCCGGTCAAACGTCCGATTCATTCACCC
TCCTTGCGGGATTGCCCCGACTCACGCCGGGGCAATGTGCCCTTATTCCTGATTTGACCCGCCTGGTGCC
TTGGTGTCCAGATAATCCACCTTATCGGCAATGAAGTCGGTCCCGTAGACCGTCTGGCCGTCCTTCTCGT
ACTTGGTATTCCGAATCTTGCCCTGCACGAATACCAGCGACCCCTTGCCCAAATACTTGCCGTGGGCCTC
GGCCTGAGAGCCAAAACACTTGATGCGGAAGAAGTCGGTGCGCTCCTGCTTGTCGCCGGCATCGTTGCGC
CACATCTAGGTACTAAAACAATTCATCCAGTAAAATATAATATTTTATTTTCTCCCAATCAGGCTTGATC
CCCAGTAAGTCAAAAAATAGCTCGACATACTGTTCTTCCCCGATATCCTCCCTGATCGACCGGACGCAGA
AGGCAATGTCATACCACTTGTCCGCCCTGCCGCTTCTCCCAAGATCAATAAAGCCACTTACTTTGCCATC
TTTCACAAAGATGTTGCTGTCTCCCAGGTCGCCGTGGGAAAAGACAAGTTCCTCTTCGGGCTTTTCCGTC
TTTAAAAAATCATACAGCTCGCGCGGATCTTTAAATGGAGTGTCTTCTTCCCAGTTTTCGCAATCCACAT
CGGCCAGATCGTTATTCAGTAAGTAATCCAATTCGGCTAAGCGGCTGTCTAAGCTATTCGTATAGGGACA
ATCCGATATGTCGATGGAGTGAAAGAGCCTGATGCACTCCGCATACAGCTCGATAATCTTTTCAGGGCTT
TGTTCATCTTCATACTCTTCCGAGCAAAGGACGCCATCGGCCTCACTCATGAGCAGATTGCTCCAGCCAT
CATGCCGTTCAAAGTGCAGGACCTTTGGAACAGGCAGCTTTCCTTCCAGCCATAGCATCATGTCCTTTTC
CCGTTCCACATCATAGGTGGTCCCTTTATACCGGCTGTCCGTCATTTTTAAATATAGGTTTTCATTTTCT
CCCACCAGCTTATATACCTTAGCAGGAGACATTCCTTCCGTATCTTTTACGCAGCGGTATTTTTCGATCA
GTTTTTTCAATTCCGGTGATATTCTCATTTTAGCCATTTATTATTTCCTTCCTCTTTTCTACAGTATTTA
AAGATACCCCAAGAAGCTAATTATAACAAGACGAACTCCAATTCACTGTTCCTTGCATTCTAAAACCTTA
AATACCAGAAAACAGCTTTTTCAAAGTTGTTTTCAAAGTTGGCGTATAACATAGTATCGACGGAGCCGAT
TTTGAAACCACAATTATGGGTGATGCTGCCAACTTACTGATTTAGTGTATGATGGTGTTTTTGAGGTGCT
CCAGTGGCTTCTGTTTCTATCAGCTGTCCCTCCTGTTCAGCTACTGACGGGGTGGTGCGTAACGGCAAAA
GCACCGCCGGACATCAGCGCTATCTCTGCTCTCACTGCCGTAAAACATGGCAACTGCAGTTCACTTACAC
CGCTTCTCAACCCGGTACGCACCAGAAAATCATTGATATGGCCATGAATGGCGTTGGATGCCGGGCAACA
GCCCGCATTATGGGCGTTGGCCTCAACACGATTTTACGTCACTTAAAAAACTCAGGCCGCAGTCGGTAAC
CTCGCGCATACAGCCGGGCAGTGACGTCATCGTCTGCGCGGAAATGGACGAACAGTGGGGCTATGTCGGG
GCTAAATCGCGCCAGCGCTGGCTGTTTTACGCGTATGACAGTCTCCGGAAGACGGTTGTTGCGCACGTAT
TCGGTGAACGCACTATGGCGACGCTGGGGCGTCTTATGAGCCTGCTGTCACCCTTTGACGTGGTGATATG
GATGACGGATGGCTGGCCGCTGTATGAATCCCGCCTGAAGGGAAAGCTGCACGTAATCAGCAAGCGATAT
ACGCAGCGAATTGAGCGGCATAACCTGAATCTGAGGCAGCACCTGGCACGGCTGGGACGGAAGTCGCTGT
CGTTCTCAAAATCGGTGGAGCTGCATGACAAAGTCATCGGGCATTATCTGAACATAAAACACTATCAATA
AGTTGGAGTCATTACCCAATTATGATAGAATTTACAAGCTATAAGGTTATTGTCCTGGGTTTCAAGCATT
AGTCCATGCAAGTTTTTATGCTTTGCCCATTCTATAGATATATTGATAAGCGCGCTGCCTATGCCTTGCC
CCCTGAAATCCTTACATACGGCGATATCTTCTATATAAAAGATATATTATCTTATCAGTATTGTCAATAT
ATTCAAGGCAATCTGCCTCCTCATCCTCTTCATCCTCTTCGTCTTGGTAGCTTTTTAAATATGGCGCTTC
ATAGAGTAATTCTGTAAAGGTCCAATTCTCGTTTTCATACCTCGGTATAATCTTACCTATCACCTCAAAT
GGTTCGCTGGGTTTATCGCACCCCCGAACACGAGCACGGCACCCGCGACCACTATGCCAAGAATGCCCAA
GGTAAAAATTGCCGGCCCCGCCATGAAGTCCGTGAATGCCCCGACGGCCGAAGTGAAGGGCAGGCCGCCA
CCCAGGCCGCCGCCCTCACTGCCCGGCACCTGGTCGCTGAATGTCGATGCCAGCACCTGCGGCACGTCAA
TGCTTCCGGGCGTCGCGCTCGGGCTGATCGCCCATCCCGTTACTGCCCCGATCCCGGCAATGGCAAGGAC
TGCCAGCGCTGCCATTTTTGGGGTGAGGCCGTTCGCGGCCGAGGGGCGCAGCCCCTGGGGGGATGGGAGG
CCCGCGTTAGCGGGCCGGGAGGGTTCGAGAAGGGGGGGCACCCCCCTTCGGCGTGCGCGGTCACGCGCAC
AGGGCGCAGCCCTGGTTAAAAACAAGGTTTATAAATATTGGTTTAAAAGCAGGTTAAAAGACAGGTTAGC
GGTGGCCGAAAAACGGGCGGAAACCCTTGCAAATGCTGGATTTTCTGCCTGTGGACAGCCCCTCAAATGT
CAATAGGTGCGCCCCTCATCTGTCAGCACTCTGCCCCTCAAGTGTCAAGGATCGCGCCCCTCATCTGTCA
GTAGTCGCGCCCCTCAAGTGTCAATACCGCAGGGCACTTATCCCCAGGCTTGTCCACATCATCTGTGGGA
AACTCGCGTAAAATCAGGCGTTTTCGCCGATTTGCGAGGCTGGCCAGCTCCACGTCGCCGGCCGAAATCG
AGCCTGCCCCTCATCTGTCAACGCCGCGCCGGGTGAGTCGGCCCCTCAAGTGTCAACGTCCGCCCCTCAT
CTGTCAGTGAGGGCCAAGTTTTCCGCGAGGTATCCACAACGCCGGCGGCCGCGGTGTCTCGCACACGGCT
TCGACGGCGTTTCTGGCGCGTTTGCAGGGCCATAGACGGCCGCCAGCCCAGCGGCGAGGGCAACCAGCCC
GGTGAGCGTCGGAAAGGCGC
Features (pLannotate 1.2.2; 36 found; start..end, strand, type, name):
      3..89      -  CDS            traI (fragment): TRAI6_ECOLX - Experimental evidence at protein level: Swiss-Prot protein existence level 1. The initiation process of transfer DNA synthesis requires the interaction of at least three plasmid-specific components (TraH, I, and J) at the transfer origin resulting in the assembly of a specialised nucleoprotein complex - the relaxosome. Site- and strand-specific cleavage at the transfer origin is dependent on TraI and TraJ. From Escherichia coli.
    127..498     -  CDS            traJ: oriT-recognizing protein; traJ
    531..640     -  oriT           oriT: incP origin of transfer
    772..962     +  rep_origin     ori (fragment): high-copy-number ColE1/pMB1/pBR322/pUC origin of replication
   1321..1971    -  CDS            TetR: tetracycline resistance regulatory protein; tetR
   2077..2326    +  CDS            TcR (fragment): tetracycline efflux protein; tetA; confers resistance to tetracycline
   2436..2460    -  misc_feature   RB T-DNA repeat: right border repeat from nopaline C58 T-DNA
   2490..2508    +  misc_feature   MCS (fragment): pUC18/19 multiple cloning site
   2559..2904    +  promoter       CaMV 35S promoter: strong constitutive promoter from cauliflower mosaic virus
   2856..2902    +  promoter       minimal CaMV 35S promoter: minimal 35S promoter from cauliflower mosaic virus
   2914..2932    -  misc_feature   MCS (fragment): pUC18/19 multiple cloning site
   2943..3458    +  CDS            P19_TBSVC: Experimental evidence at protein level: Swiss-Prot protein existence level 1. Acts as a suppressor of RNA-mediated gene silencing, also known as post-transcriptional gene silencing (PTGS), a mechanism of plant viral defense that limits the accumulation of viral RNAs. Binds to short interfering RNAs (siRNAs) with high affinity. Acts as a molecular caliper to specifically select siRNAs based on the length of the duplex region of the RNA (By similarity). From Tomato bushy stunt virus (strain Cherry) (TBSV).
   3531..3707    +  polyA_signal   CaMV poly(A) signal: cauliflower mosaic virus polyadenylation signal
   4210..4551    +  promoter       CaMV 35S promoter: strong constitutive promoter from cauliflower mosaic virus
   4568..5047    +  CDS            LSD1 (fragment): LSD1_ORYSJ - Experimental evidence at transcript level: Swiss-Prot protein existence level 2. Negative regulator of programmed cell death and hypersensitive response (HR). Positive regulator of callus differentiation. From Oryza sativa subsp. japonica (Rice).
   4577..4601    +  protein_bind   attB1: mutant version of attB; recombination site for the Gateway® BP reaction BP Clonase™
   5055..5079    -  protein_bind   attB2: mutant version of attB; recombination site for the Gateway® BP reaction BP Clonase™
   5108..5197    +  CDS            3xHA: three tandem HA epitope tags
   5231..5483    +  terminator     NOS terminator: nopaline synthase terminator and poly(A) signal
   5912..6164    -  terminator     NOS terminator: nopaline synthase terminator and poly(A) signal
   6188..6616    -  CDS            nos (fragment): DHNO_AGRT7 - Protein inferred from homology: Swiss-Prot protein existence level 3. From Agrobacterium tumefaciens (strain T37).
   6632..7657    -  CDS            HygR: aminoglycoside phosphotransferase from E. coli; aph(4)-Ia; confers resistance to hygromycin
   7667..8011    -  promoter       CaMV 35S promoter: strong constitutive promoter from cauliflower mosaic virus
   7668..7714    -  promoter       minimal CaMV 35S promoter: minimal 35S promoter from cauliflower mosaic virus
   8117..8272    +  CDS            lacZα (fragment) (sequence partly withheld): LacZα fragment of β-galactosidase; lacZ fragment
   8270..8570    +  rep_origin     M13 ori (fragment) (sequence partly withheld): M13 bacteriophage origin of replication; arrow indicates direction of (+) strand synthesis
   8571..8701    +  CDS            lacI (fragment): lac repressor; lacI; The lac repressor binds to the lac operator to inhibit transcription in E. coli. This inhibition can be relieved by adding lactose or isopropyl-β-D-thiogalactopyranoside (IPTG).
   8755..8779    -  misc_feature   LB T-DNA repeat: left border repeat from nopaline C58 T-DNA
  10236..10355   -  CDS            tetR (fragment): TETR1_ECOLX - Experimental evidence at protein level: Swiss-Prot protein existence level 1. TetR is the repressor of the tetracycline resistance element; its N-terminal region forms a helix-turn-helix structure and binds DNA. Binding of tetracycline to TetR reduces the repressor affinity for the tetracycline resistance gene (tetA) promoter operator sites. From Escherichia coli.
  10375..11523   -  CDS            trfA: trans-acting replication protein that binds to and activates oriV
  11822..12616   -  CDS            KanR: aminoglycoside phosphotransferase; aphA-3; confers resistance to kanamycin
  12808..13575   +  mobile_element IS1: prokaryotic transposable element IS1
  13584..13733   -  CDS            satA (fragment): STA_BACSU - Also known as yyaR. Experimental evidence at protein level: Swiss-Prot protein existence level 1. Involved in resistance to streptothricin, a broad-spectrum antibiotic produced by streptomycetes. Detoxifies streptothricin via acetylation of the beta amino group of the first beta-lysyl moiety of streptothricin. From Bacillus subtilis (strain 168).
  13732..13926   -  CDS            satA (fragment): STA_BACSU - Also known as yyaR. Experimental evidence at protein level: Swiss-Prot protein existence level 1. Involved in resistance to streptothricin, a broad-spectrum antibiotic produced by streptomycetes. Detoxifies streptothricin via acetylation of the beta amino group of the first beta-lysyl moiety of streptothricin. From Bacillus subtilis (strain 168).
  13929..14204   -  CDS            klaC (fragment): KLAC_ECOLX - Also known as telB. Protein predicted: Swiss-Prot protein existence level 4. Belongs to the kla operon, which is associated with cryptic tellurite resistance, and IncW plasmid fertility inhibition. From Escherichia coli.
  14268..14899   -  rep_origin     oriV: incP origin of replication
