[The description below was written by a language model from this plasmid's Addgene catalogue record and pLannotate feature annotations shown in this document.]
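Description:
pGWB14-LYX064 is a plant binary expression vector built on the pGWB14 backbone for Agrobacterium-mediated transient or stable expression of a Nicotiana benthamiana transcription factor (gene model Niben101Scf01697g17008.1). It is a low-copy, broad-host-range plasmid. The feature table shows an IncP oriV with its trans-acting replication protein trfA, which allow maintenance in both E. coli and Agrobacterium, together with oriT and traJ for mobilisation. Bacterial selection is by kanamycin (KanR). The backbone also carries remnants typical of this vector lineage, including an IS1 element and fragments of tetracycline resistance genes, a ColE1-type origin, lacZα and lacI.

Between the nopaline-type right and left T-DNA borders lie three CaMV 35S-driven cassettes. The main one places the transcription factor coding sequence, flanked by attB1 and attB2 Gateway sites, upstream of a 3xHA tag and a NOS terminator, giving the C-terminally HA-tagged protein described in the catalogue entry. The automated annotation finds similarity between this insert and rice LSD1, a zinc-finger regulator of cell death, though this is only a homology-based label. The record lists Gibson assembly as the cloning method. A second cassette, in the opposite orientation, expresses the hygromycin phosphotransferase gene with a NOS terminator for selecting transformed plant cells. The third, not mentioned in the catalogue fields, expresses the tomato bushy stunt virus P19 silencing suppressor with a CaMV polyadenylation signal. P19 binds siRNAs and is commonly co-expressed to boost transgene accumulation in agroinfiltrated leaves. The HA tag allows detection or immunoprecipitation of the factor, though the record does not name a specific downstream application.
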