Addgene plasmid #126282: pGWB14-LYX064
Purpose: With a Nicotiana benthamiana transcription factor in PGWB14 backbone, for Agrobacterium mediated transient or stable expression corresponding transcription factor fused with a C-terminal HA tag.
Depositing lab: Silin Zhong. Depositing organization: Chinese University of Hong Kong.
Backbone
  Vector backbone: pGWB14
  Vector type: Plant Expression
  Selectable markers: Hygromycin
Growth in bacteria
  Bacterial resistance: Kanamycin, 50 μg/mL
  Growth temperature: 37°C
  Growth strain: DH5alpha
  Copy number: Low Copy
Gene/Insert
  Gene/Insert name: Niben101Scf01697g17008.1
  Species: Nicotiana benthamiana
  Promoter: CaMV 35S
  Tag / fusion protein: HA (C terminal on insert)
  Cloning method: Gibson Cloning
Terms and licenses: Academic/Nonprofit Terms; Industry Terms: Not Available to Industry
How to cite: pGWB14-LYX064 was a gift from Silin Zhong (Addgene plasmid # 126282 ; http://n2t.net/addgene:126282 ; RRID:Addgene_126282)
