>Addgene plasmid #126282 | pGWB14-LYX064 | depositor partial sequence | sequence record 241556 | Niben101Scf01697g17008.1
ATGCCAGTTCCTCTTGCCCCATATCCTACACCAACAACGCCATTTACACCGCCTGCTAACGGTACACAGA
GCCAGCTCGTGTGCTCTGGATGTAGAAATCTTTTACTCTATCCAATTGGAGCAACATCTGTCTGCTGTGC
AGTTTGCAATACAGTCACAGCAGTACCACCTCCTGGCACTGAGATGGCTCAGTTGGTTTGCGGAGGCTGC
CACACATTACTGATGTACATTCGTGGAGCAACAAGTGTGCAGTGTTCTTGTTGTCACACAGTCAATTTAG
CTATGGAAGCAAATCAGGTAGCACATGTGAATTGTGGCAACTGCCGCATGCTGTTGATGTACCAATATGG
GGCACGATCAGTGAAATGTGCAGTGTGCAGTTTTGTGACAGCGGTAGGGGTTTCAACGAGCACAACTGAG
CAAAAGCTTAACAGC
